Addgene plasmid #104409: p-dCas9-HDAC1-Hygro
Purpose: transient expression of dCas9-HDAC1 fusion protein
Depositing lab: Stephan Beck. Depositing organization: University College London.
Backbone
  Vector backbone: pMLM3705
  Backbone manufacturer: Keith Joung (Addgene plasmid # 47754)
  Backbone size w/o insert (bp): 9075
  Vector type: Mammalian Expression, CRISPR
  Selectable markers: Hygromycin
Growth in bacteria
  Bacterial resistance: Ampicillin, 100 μg/mL
  Growth temperature: 37°C
  Growth strain: DH5alpha
  Copy number: High Copy
Gene/Insert
  Gene/Insert name: HDAC1
  Species: H. sapiens (human)
  Entrez Gene: HDAC1 (a.k.a. GON-10, HD1, KDAC1, RPD3, RPD3L1)
  Promoter: CMV promoter
  Cloning method: Gibson Cloning
Terms and licenses: Academic/Nonprofit Terms; Industry Terms: Not Available to Industry
Depositor comments: Backbone modification: added Hygromycin resistance cassette (PGK promoter and Hygromycin resistance gene from Addgene Plasmid 41721 (MSCVhygro- F-G9a), SV40 early polyadenylation signal from the pCDNA3.1 backbone of Addgene Plasmid 13820 (HDAC1 Flag). HDAC1 (a.a. 4-384) was from Addgene plasmid 13820 (HDAC1 Flag)
How to cite: p-dCas9-HDAC1-Hygro was a gift from Stephan Beck (Addgene plasmid # 104409 ; http://n2t.net/addgene:104409 ; RRID:Addgene_104409)
