[The description below was written by a language model from this plasmid's Addgene catalogue record and pLannotate feature annotations shown in this document.]
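Description:
p-dCas9-HDAC1-Hygro is a mammalian expression and CRISPR plasmid of about 10.2 kb, built on the pMLM3705 dCas9 backbone, for transient expression of a catalytically inactive Cas9 fused to human histone deacetylase 1. It is propagated in E. coli through a high-copy ColE1/pUC-type origin with ampicillin selection (AmpR, β-lactamase). Remnants of a lac promoter/operator region and a pBluescript-type cloning site come from the backbone.

The main expression unit is driven by the CMV immediate early enhancer and promoter, with a T7 promoter just upstream of the coding region, and ends in the bovine growth hormone polyadenylation signal. It encodes a Streptococcus pyogenes Cas9 open reading frame, then a 3xFLAG epitope tag, then an HDAC1 fragment. The depositor specifies this fragment as amino acids 4 to 384, inserted by Gibson cloning. The automated annotation labels the Cas9 segment as the VQR PAM variant. This is probably only a best database match, since the catalogue entry describes the protein simply as dCas9 and mentions no altered PAM specificity.

The depositor also added a separate cassette in the opposite orientation, adjacent to the CMV enhancer. In it, the mouse PGK promoter drives the hygromycin resistance gene, terminated by an SV40 polyadenylation signal, which allows selection or enrichment of transfected mammalian cells. No guide RNA cassette is annotated, so targeting would require a guide supplied separately. The design fits guide-directed recruitment of deacetylase activity to chosen loci for epigenome editing. The two feature tables describe the same circular sequence with different start coordinates.
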