Features (pLannotate 1.2.2; 19 found; start..end, strand, type, name):
     86..207     -  polyA_signal   SV40 poly(A) signal: SV40 polyadenylation signal
    238..1263    -  CDS            HygR: aminoglycoside phosphotransferase from E. coli; aph(4)-Ia; confers resistance to hygromycin
   1281..1780    -  promoter       PGK promoter: mouse phosphoglycerate kinase 1 promoter
   1785..2164    +  enhancer       CMV enhancer: human cytomegalovirus immediate early enhancer
   2165..2368    +  promoter       CMV promoter: human cytomegalovirus (CMV) immediate early promoter
   2410..2428    +  promoter       T7 promoter: promoter for bacteriophage T7 RNA polymerase
   2442..6545    +  CDS            Cas9 VQR: Streptococcus pyogenes Cas9 endonuclease with the D1135V/R1335Q/T1337R mutations has an altered recognition specificity for the protospacer adjacent motif (PAM) (Kleinstiver et al., 2015)
   6579..6644    +  CDS            3xFLAG: three tandem FLAG® epitope tags, followed by an enterokinase cleavage site
   6666..7823    +  CDS            HDAC1 (fragment): HDAC1_HUMAN - Also known as RPD3L1. Experimental evidence at protein level: Swiss-Prot protein existence level 1. Responsible for the deacetylation of lysine residues on the N-terminal part of the core histones (H2A, H2B, H3 and H4). Histone deacetylation gives a tag for epigenetic repression and plays an important role in transcriptional regulation, cell cycle progression and developmental events. Histone deacetylases act via the formation of large multiprotein complexes. Deacetylates SP proteins, SP1 and SP3, and regulates their function. Component of the BRG1-RB1-HDAC1 complex, which negati
   7833..8057    +  polyA_signal   bGH poly(A) signal: bovine growth hormone polyadenylation signal
   8061..8082    +  promoter       SV40 promoter (fragment): SV40 enhancer and early promoter
   8087..8103    +  misc_feature   MCS (fragment): pBluescript multiple cloning site
   8152..8168    -  protein_bind   lac operator: The lac repressor binds to the lac operator to inhibit transcription in E. coli. This inhibition can be relieved by adding lactose or isopropyl-β-D-thiogalactopyranoside (IPTG). lac repressor encoded by lacI
   8176..8206    -  promoter       lac promoter: promoter for the E. coli lac operon
   8221..8242    -  protein_bind   CAP binding site: CAP binding activates transcription in the presence of cAMP. E. coli catabolite activator protein
   8255..8347    -  CDS            lacI (fragment): lac repressor; lacI; The lac repressor binds to the lac operator to inhibit transcription in E. coli. This inhibition can be relieved by adding lactose or isopropyl-β-D-thiogalactopyranoside (IPTG).
   8530..9118    -  rep_origin     ori: high-copy-number ColE1/pMB1/pBR322/pUC origin of replication
   9289..10149   -  CDS            AmpR: β-lactamase; bla; confers resistance to ampicillin, carbenicillin, and related antibiotics
  10150..35      -  promoter       AmpR promoter (across the origin): bla
>Addgene plasmid #104409 | p-dCas9-HDAC1-Hygro | depositor full sequence | sequence record 197886 | Full Sequence
TGTATTTAGAAAAATAAACAAATAGGGGTTCCGCGCACATTTCCCCGAAAAGTGCCACCTGACGTCGACG
GGTATACAGACATGATAAGATACATTGATGAGTTTGGACAAACCACAACTAGAATGCAGTGAAAAAAATG
CTTTATTTGTGAAATTTGTGATGCTATTGCTTTATTTGTAACCATTATAAGCTGCAATAAACAAGTTGGG
GTGGGCGAAGAACTCTCGGCATCTACTCTATTCCTTTGCCCTCGGACGAGTGCTGGGGCGTCGGTTTCCA
CTATCGGCGAGTACTTCTACACAGCCATCGGTCCAGACGGCCGCGCTTCTGCGGGCGATTTGTGTACGCC
CGACAGTCCCGGCTCCGGATCGGACGATTGCGTCGCATCGACCCTGCGCCCAAGCTGCATCATCGAAATT
GCCGTCAACCAAGCTCTGATAGAGTTGGTCAAGACCAATGCGGAGCATATACGCCCGGAGCCGCGGCGAT
CCTGCAAGCTCCGGATGCCTCCGCTCGAAGTAGCGCGTCTGCTGCTCCATACAAGCCAACCACGGCCTCC
AGAAGAAGATGTTGGCGACCTCGTATTGGGAATCCCCGAACATCGCCTCGCTCCAGTCAATGACCGCTGT
TATGCGGCCATTGTCCGTCAGGACATTGTTGGAGCCGAAATCCGCGTGCACGAGGTGCCGGACTTCGGGG
CAGTCCTCGGCCCAAAGCATCAGCTCATCGAGAGCCTGCGCGACGGACGCACTGACGGTGTCGTCCATCA
CAGTTTGCCAGTGATACACATGGGGATCAGCAATCGCGCATATGAAATCACGCCATGTAGTGTATTGACC
GATTCCTTGCGGTCCGAATGGGCCGAACCCGCTCGTCTGGCTAAGATCGGCCGCAGCGATCGCATCCATG
GCCTCCGCGACCGGCTGCAGAACAGCGGGCAGTTCGGTTTCAGGCAGGTCTTGCAACGTGACACCCTGTG
CACGGCGGGAGATGCAATAGGTCAGGCTCTCGCTGAATTCCCCAATGTCAAGCACTTCCGGAATCGGGAG
CGCGGCCGATGCAAAGTGCCGATAAACATAACGATCTTTGTAGAAACCATCGGCGCAGCTATTTACCCGC
AGGACATATCCACGCCCTCCTACATCGAAGCTGAAAGCACGAGATTCTTCGCCCTCCGAGAGCTGCATCA
GGTCGGAGACGCTGTCGAACTTTTCGATCAGAAACTTCTCGACAGACGTCGCGGTGAGTTCAGGCTTTTT
CATGGTGGCGGGATGCAGGTCGAAAGGCCCGGAGATGAGGAAGAGGAGAACAGCGCGGCAGACGTGCGCT
TTTGAAGCGTGCAGAATGCCGGGCCTCCGGAGGACCTTCGGGCGCCCGCCCCGCCCCTGAGCCCGCCCCT
GAGCCCGCCCCCGGACCCACCCCTTCCCAGCCTCTGAGCCCAGAAAGCGAAGGAGCAAAGCTGCTATTGG
CCGCTGCCCCAAAGGCCTACCCGCTTCCATTGCTCAGCGGTGCTGTCCATCTGCACGAGACTAGTGAGAC
GTGCTACTTCCATTTGTCACGTCCTGCACGACGCGAGCTGCGGGGCGGGGGGGAACTTCCTGACTAGGGG
AGGAGTAGAAGGTGGCGCGAAGGGGCCACCAAAGAACGGAGCCGGTTGGCGCCTACCGGTGGATGTGGAA
TGTGTGCGAGGCCAGAGGCCACTTGTGTAGCGCCAAGTGCCCAGCGGGGCTGCTAAAGCGCATGCTCCAG
ACTGCCTTGGGAAAAGCGCCTCCCCTACCCGGTTGACATTGATTATTGACTAGTTATTAATAGTAATCAA
TTACGGGGTCATTAGTTCATAGCCCATATATGGAGTTCCGCGTTACATAACTTACGGTAAATGGCCCGCC
TGGCTGACCGCCCAACGACCCCCGCCCATTGACGTCAATAATGACGTATGTTCCCATAGTAACGCCAATA
GGGACTTTCCATTGACGTCAATGGGTGGAGTATTTACGGTAAACTGCCCACTTGGCAGTACATCAAGTGT
ATCATATGCCAAGTACGCCCCCTATTGACGTCAATGACGGTAAATGGCCCGCCTGGCATTATGCCCAGTA
CATGACCTTATGGGACTTTCCTACTTGGCAGTACATCTACGTATTAGTCATCGCTATTACCATGGTGATG
CGGTTTTGGCAGTACATCAATGGGCGTGGATAGCGGTTTGACTCACGGGGATTTCCAAGTCTCCACCCCA
TTGACGTCAATGGGAGTTTGTTTTGGCACCAAAATCAACGGGACTTTCCAAAATGTCGTAACAACTCCGC
CCCATTGACGCAAATGGGCGGTAGGCGTGTACGGTGGGAGGTCTATATAAGCAGAGCTGGTTTAGTGAAC
CGTCAGATCCGCTAGAGATCCGCGGCCGCTAATACGACTCACTATAGGGAGAGCCGCCACCATGGATAAA
AAGTATTCTATTGGTTTAGCCATCGGCACTAATTCCGTTGGATGGGCTGTCATAACCGATGAATACAAAG
TACCTTCAAAGAAATTTAAGGTGTTGGGGAACACAGACCGTCATTCGATTAAAAAGAATCTTATCGGTGC
CCTCCTATTCGATAGTGGCGAAACGGCAGAGGCGACTCGCCTGAAACGAACCGCTCGGAGAAGGTATACA
CGTCGCAAGAACCGAATATGTTACTTACAAGAAATTTTTAGCAATGAGATGGCCAAAGTTGACGATTCTT
TCTTTCACCGTTTGGAAGAGTCCTTCCTTGTCGAAGAGGACAAGAAACATGAACGGCACCCCATCTTTGG
AAACATAGTAGATGAGGTGGCATATCATGAAAAGTACCCAACGATTTATCACCTCAGAAAAAAGCTAGTT
GACTCAACTGATAAAGCGGACCTGAGGTTAATCTACTTGGCTCTTGCCCATATGATAAAGTTCCGTGGGC
ACTTTCTCATTGAGGGTGATCTAAATCCGGACAACTCGGATGTCGACAAACTGTTCATCCAGTTAGTACA
AACCTATAATCAGTTGTTTGAAGAGAACCCTATAAATGCAAGTGGCGTGGATGCGAAGGCTATTCTTAGC
GCCCGCCTCTCTAAATCCCGACGGCTAGAAAACCTGATCGCACAATTACCCGGAGAGAAGAAAAATGGGT
TGTTCGGTAACCTTATAGCGCTCTCACTAGGCCTGACACCAAATTTTAAGTCGAACTTCGACTTAGCTGA
AGATGCCAAATTGCAGCTTAGTAAGGACACGTACGATGACGATCTCGACAATCTACTGGCACAAATTGGA
GATCAGTATGCGGACTTATTTTTGGCTGCCAAAAACCTTAGCGATGCAATCCTCCTATCTGACATACTGA
GAGTTAATACTGAGATTACCAAGGCGCCGTTATCCGCTTCAATGATCAAAAGGTACGATGAACATCACCA
AGACTTGACACTTCTCAAGGCCCTAGTCCGTCAGCAACTGCCTGAGAAATATAAGGAAATATTCTTTGAT
CAGTCGAAAAACGGGTACGCAGGTTATATTGACGGCGGAGCGAGTCAAGAGGAATTCTACAAGTTTATCA
AACCCATATTAGAGAAGATGGATGGGACGGAAGAGTTGCTTGTAAAACTCAATCGCGAAGATCTACTGCG
AAAGCAGCGGACTTTCGACAACGGTAGCATTCCACATCAAATCCACTTAGGCGAATTGCATGCTATACTT
AGAAGGCAGGAGGATTTTTATCCGTTCCTCAAAGACAATCGTGAAAAGATTGAGAAAATCCTAACCTTTC
GCATACCTTACTATGTGGGACCCCTGGCCCGAGGGAACTCTCGGTTCGCATGGATGACAAGAAAGTCCGA
AGAAACGATTACTCCATGGAATTTTGAGGAAGTTGTCGATAAAGGTGCGTCAGCTCAATCGTTCATCGAG
AGGATGACCAACTTTGACAAGAATTTACCGAACGAAAAAGTATTGCCTAAGCACAGTTTACTTTACGAGT
ATTTCACAGTGTACAATGAACTCACGAAAGTTAAGTATGTCACTGAGGGCATGCGTAAACCCGCCTTTCT
AAGCGGAGAACAGAAGAAAGCAATAGTAGATCTGTTATTCAAGACCAACCGCAAAGTGACAGTTAAGCAA
TTGAAAGAGGACTACTTTAAGAAAATTGAATGCTTCGATTCTGTCGAGATCTCCGGGGTAGAAGATCGAT
TTAATGCGTCACTTGGTACGTATCATGACCTCCTAAAGATAATTAAAGATAAGGACTTCCTGGATAACGA
AGAGAATGAAGATATCTTAGAAGATATAGTGTTGACTCTTACCCTCTTTGAAGATCGGGAAATGATTGAG
GAAAGACTAAAAACATACGCTCACCTGTTCGACGATAAGGTTATGAAACAGTTAAAGAGGCGTCGCTATA
CGGGCTGGGGACGATTGTCGCGGAAACTTATCAACGGGATAAGAGACAAGCAAAGTGGTAAAACTATTCT
CGATTTTCTAAAGAGCGACGGCTTCGCCAATAGGAACTTTATGCAGCTGATCCATGATGACTCTTTAACC
TTCAAAGAGGATATACAAAAGGCACAGGTTTCCGGACAAGGGGACTCATTGCACGAACATATTGCGAATC
TTGCTGGTTCGCCAGCCATCAAAAAGGGCATACTCCAGACAGTCAAAGTAGTGGATGAGCTAGTTAAGGT
CATGGGACGTCACAAACCGGAAAACATTGTAATCGAGATGGCACGCGAAAATCAAACGACTCAGAAGGGG
CAAAAAAACAGTCGAGAGCGGATGAAGAGAATAGAAGAGGGTATTAAAGAACTGGGCAGCCAGATCTTAA
AGGAGCATCCTGTGGAAAATACCCAATTGCAGAACGAGAAACTTTACCTCTATTACCTACAAAATGGAAG
GGACATGTATGTTGATCAGGAACTGGACATAAACCGTTTATCTGATTACGACGTCGATGCCATTGTACCC
CAATCCTTTTTGAAGGACGATTCAATCGACAATAAAGTGCTTACACGCTCGGATAAGAACCGAGGGAAAA
GTGACAATGTTCCAAGCGAGGAAGTCGTAAAGAAAATGAAGAACTATTGGCGGCAGCTCCTAAATGCGAA
ACTGATAACGCAAAGAAAGTTCGATAACTTAACTAAAGCTGAGAGGGGTGGCTTGTCTGAACTTGACAAG
GCCGGATTTATTAAACGTCAGCTCGTGGAAACCCGCCAAATCACAAAGCATGTTGCACAGATACTAGATT
CCCGAATGAATACGAAATACGACGAGAACGATAAGCTGATTCGGGAAGTCAAAGTAATCACTTTAAAGTC
AAAATTGGTGTCGGACTTCAGAAAGGATTTTCAATTCTATAAAGTTAGGGAGATAAATAACTACCACCAT
GCGCACGACGCTTATCTTAATGCCGTCGTAGGGACCGCACTCATTAAGAAATACCCGAAGCTAGAAAGTG
AGTTTGTGTATGGTGATTACAAAGTTTATGACGTCCGTAAGATGATCGCGAAAAGCGAACAGGAGATAGG
CAAGGCTACAGCCAAATACTTCTTTTATTCTAACATTATGAATTTCTTTAAGACGGAAATCACTCTGGCA
AACGGAGAGATACGCAAACGACCTTTAATTGAAACCAATGGGGAGACAGGTGAAATCGTATGGGATAAGG
GCCGGGACTTCGCGACGGTGAGAAAAGTTTTGTCCATGCCCCAAGTCAACATAGTAAAGAAAACTGAGGT
GCAGACCGGAGGGTTTTCAAAGGAATCGATTCTTCCAAAAAGGAATAGTGATAAGCTCATCGCTCGTAAA
AAGGACTGGGACCCGAAAAAGTACGGTGGCTTCGATAGCCCTACAGTTGCCTATTCTGTCCTAGTAGTGG
CAAAAGTTGAGAAGGGAAAATCCAAGAAACTGAAGTCAGTCAAAGAATTATTGGGGATAACGATTATGGA
GCGCTCGTCTTTTGAAAAGAACCCCATCGACTTCCTTGAGGCGAAAGGTTACAAGGAAGTAAAAAAGGAT
CTCATAATTAAACTACCAAAGTATAGTCTGTTTGAGTTAGAAAATGGCCGAAAACGGATGTTGGCTAGCG
CCGGAGAGCTTCAAAAGGGGAACGAACTCGCACTACCGTCTAAATACGTGAATTTCCTGTATTTAGCGTC
CCATTACGAGAAGTTGAAAGGTTCACCTGAAGATAACGAACAGAAGCAACTTTTTGTTGAGCAGCACAAA
CATTATCTCGACGAAATCATAGAGCAAATTTCGGAATTCAGTAAGAGAGTCATCCTAGCTGATGCCAATC
TGGACAAAGTATTAAGCGCATACAACAAGCACAGGGATAAACCCATACGTGAGCAGGCGGAAAATATTAT
CCATTTGTTTACTCTTACCAACCTCGGCGCTCCAGCCGCATTCAAGTATTTTGACACAACGATAGATCGC
AAACGATACACTTCTACCAAGGAGGTGCTAGACGCGACACTGATTCACCAATCCATCACGGGATTATATG
AAACTCGGATAGATTTGTCACAGCTTGGGGGTGACGGATCCCCCAAGAAGAAGAGGAAAGTCTCGAGCGA
CTACAAAGACCATGACGGTGATTATAAAGATCATGACATCGATTACAAGGATGACGATGACAAGGCTGCA
GGAGGCGGAGGTAGCACGCAGGGCACCCGGAGGAAAGTCTGTTACTACTACGACGGGGATGTTGGAAATT
ACTATTATGGACAAGGCCACCCAATGAAGCCTCACCGAATCCGCATGACTCATAATTTGCTGCTCAACTA
TGGTCTCTACCGAAAAATGGAAATCTATCGCCCTCACAAAGCCAATGCTGAGGAGATGACCAAGTACCAC
AGCGATGACTACATTAAATTCTTGCGCTCCATCCGTCCAGATAACATGTCGGAGTACAGCAAGCAGATGC
AGAGATTCAACGTTGGTGAGGACTGTCCAGTATTCGATGGCCTGTTTGAGTTCTGTCAGTTGTCTACTGG
TGGTTCTGTGGCAAGTGCTGTGAAACTTAATAAGCAGCAGACGGACATCGCTGTGAATTGGGCTGGGGGC
CTGCACCATGCAAAGAAGTCCGAGGCATCTGGCTTCTGTTACGTCAATGATATCGTCTTGGCCATCCTGG
AACTGCTAAAGTATCACCAGAGGGTGCTGTACATTGACATTGATATTCACCATGGTGACGGCGTGGAAGA
GGCCTTCTACACCACGGACCGGGTCATGACTGTGTCCTTTCATAAGTATGGAGAGTACTTCCCAGGAACT
GGGGACCTACGGGATATCGGGGCTGGCAAAGGCAAGTATTATGCTGTTAACTACCCGCTCCGAGACGGGA
TTGATGACGAGTCCTATGAGGCCATTTTCAAGCCGGTCATGTCCAAAGTAATGGAGATGTTCCAGCCTAG
TGCGGTGGTCTTACAGTGTGGCTCAGACTCCCTATCTGGGGATCGGTTAGGTTGCTTCAATCTAACTATC
AAAGGACACGCCAAGTGTGTGGAATTTGTCAAGAGCTTTAACCTGCCTATGCTGATGCTGGGAGGCGGTG
GTTACACCATTCGTAACGTTGCCCGGTGCTGGACATATGAGACAGCTGTGGCCCTGGATACGGAGATCCC
TAATGAGCTTCCATACAATGACTACTTTGAATACTTTGGACCAGATTTCAAGCTCCACATCAGTCCTTCC
AATATGACTAACCAGAACACGAATGAGTACCTGGAGAAGATCAAACAGCGACTGTTTGAGAACCTTAGAA
TGCTGCCGCACGCACCTGGGGTCCAAATGCAGGCGATTTGAAAACCCGCTGATCAGCCTCGACTGTGCCT
TCTAGTTGCCAGCCATCTGTTGTTTGCCCCTCCCCCGTGCCTTCCTTGACCCTGGAAGGTGCCACTCCCA
CTGTCCTTTCCTAATAAAATGAGGAAATTGCATCGCATTGTCTGAGTAGGTGTCATTCTATTCTGGGGGG
TGGGGTGGGGCAGGACAGCAAGGGGGAGGATTGGGAAGACAATAGCAGGCATGCTGGGGATGCGGTGGGC
TCTATGGCTTCTGAGGCGGAAAGAACCAGCTGGGGCTCGATACCGTCGACCTCTAGCTAGAGCTTGGCGT
AATCATGGTCATAGCTGTTTCCTGTGTGAAATTGTTATCCGCTCACAATTCCACACAACATACGAGCCGG
AAGCATAAAGTGTAAAGCCTAGGGTGCCTAATGAGTGAGCTAACTCACATTAATTGCGTTGCGCTCACTG
CCCGCTTTCCAGTCGGGAAACCTGTCGTGCCAGCTGCATTAATGAATCGGCCAACGCGCGGGGAGAGGCG
GTTTGCGTATTGGGCGCTCTTCCGCTTCCTCGCTCACTGACTCGCTGCGCTCGGTCGTTCGGCTGCGGCG
AGCGGTATCAGCTCACTCAAAGGCGGTAATACGGTTATCCACAGAATCAGGGGATAACGCAGGAAAGAAC
ATGTGAGCAAAAGGCCAGCAAAAGGCCAGGAACCGTAAAAAGGCCGCGTTGCTGGCGTTTTTCCATAGGC
TCCGCCCCCCTGACGAGCATCACAAAAATCGACGCTCAAGTCAGAGGTGGCGAAACCCGACAGGACTATA
AAGATACCAGGCGTTTCCCCCTGGAAGCTCCCTCGTGCGCTCTCCTGTTCCGACCCTGCCGCTTACCGGA
TACCTGTCCGCCTTTCTCCCTTCGGGAAGCGTGGCGCTTTCTCAATGCTCACGCTGTAGGTATCTCAGTT
CGGTGTAGGTCGTTCGCTCCAAGCTGGGCTGTGTGCACGAACCCCCCGTTCAGCCCGACCGCTGCGCCTT
ATCCGGTAACTATCGTCTTGAGTCCAACCCGGTAAGACACGACTTATCGCCACTGGCAGCAGCCACTGGT
AACAGGATTAGCAGAGCGAGGTATGTAGGCGGTGCTACAGAGTTCTTGAAGTGGTGGCCTAACTACGGCT
ACACTAGAAGGACAGTATTTGGTATCTGCGCTCTGCTGAAGCCAGTTACCTTCGGAAAAAGAGTTGGTAG
CTCTTGATCCGGCAAACAAACCACCGCTGGTAGCGGTGGTTTTTTTGTTTGCAAGCAGCAGATTACGCGC
AGAAAAAAAGGATCTCAAGAAGATCCTTTGATCTTTTCTACGGGGTCTGACGCTCAGTGGAACGAAAACT
CACGTTAAGGGATTTTGGTCATGAGATTATCAAAAAGGATCTTCACCTAGATCCTTTTAAATTAAAAATG
AAGTTTTAAATCAATCTAAAGTATATATGAGTAAACTTGGTCTGACAGTTACCAATGCTTAATCAGTGAG
GCACCTATCTCAGCGATCTGTCTATTTCGTTCATCCATAGTTGCCTGACTCCCCGTCGTGTAGATAACTA
CGATACGGGAGGGCTTACCATCTGGCCCCAGTGCTGCAATGATACCGCGAGACCCACGCTCACCGGCTCC
AGATTTATCAGCAATAAACCAGCCAGCCGGAAGGGCCGAGCGCAGAAGTGGTCCTGCAACTTTATCCGCC
TCCATCCAGTCTATTAATTGTTGCCGGGAAGCTAGAGTAAGTAGTTCGCCAGTTAATAGTTTGCGCAACG
TTGTTGCCATTGCTACAGGCATCGTGGTGTCACGCTCGTCGTTTGGTATGGCTTCATTCAGCTCCGGTTC
CCAACGATCAAGGCGAGTTACATGATCCCCCATGTTGTGCAAAAAAGCGGTTAGCTCCTTCGGTCCTCCG
ATCGTTGTCAGAAGTAAGTTGGCCGCAGTGTTATCACTCATGGTTATGGCAGCACTGCATAATTCTCTTA
CTGTCATGCCATCCGTAAGATGCTTTTCTGTGACTGGTGAGTACTCAACCAAGTCATTCTGAGAATAGTG
TATGCGGCGACCGAGTTGCTCTTGCCCGGCGTCAATACGGGATAATACCGCGCCACATAGCAGAACTTTA
AAAGTGCTCATCATTGGAAAACGTTCTTCGGGGCGAAAACTCTCAAGGATCTTACCGCTGTTGAGATCCA
GTTCGATGTAACCCACTCGTGCACCCAACTGATCTTCAGCATCTTTTACTTTCACCAGCGTTTCTGGGTG
AGCAAAAACAGGAAGGCAAAATGCCGCAAAAAAGGGAATAAGGGCGACACGGAAATGTTGAATACTCATA
CTCTTCCTTTTTCAATATTATTGAAGCATTTATCAGGGTTATTGTCTCATGAGCGGATACATATTTGAA
