Features (pLannotate 1.2.2; 19 found; start..end, strand, type, name):
    484..863     +  enhancer       CMV enhancer: human cytomegalovirus immediate early enhancer
    864..1067    +  promoter       CMV promoter: human cytomegalovirus (CMV) immediate early promoter
   1109..1127    +  promoter       T7 promoter: promoter for bacteriophage T7 RNA polymerase
   1141..5244    +  CDS            Cas9 VQR: Streptococcus pyogenes Cas9 endonuclease with the D1135V/R1335Q/T1337R mutations has an altered recognition specificity for the protospacer adjacent motif (PAM) (Kleinstiver et al., 2015)
   5278..5343    +  CDS            3xFLAG: three tandem FLAG® epitope tags, followed by an enterokinase cleavage site
   5365..6522    +  CDS            HDAC1 (fragment): HDAC1_HUMAN - Also known as RPD3L1. Experimental evidence at protein level: Swiss-Prot protein existence level 1. Responsible for the deacetylation of lysine residues on the N-terminal part of the core histones (H2A, H2B, H3 and H4). Histone deacetylation gives a tag for epigenetic repression and plays an important role in transcriptional regulation, cell cycle progression and developmental events. Histone deacetylases act via the formation of large multiprotein complexes. Deacetylates SP proteins, SP1 and SP3, and regulates their function. Component of the BRG1-RB1-HDAC1 complex, which negati
   6532..6756    +  polyA_signal   bGH poly(A) signal: bovine growth hormone polyadenylation signal
   6760..6781    +  promoter       SV40 promoter (fragment): SV40 enhancer and early promoter
   6786..6802    +  misc_feature   MCS (fragment): pBluescript multiple cloning site
   6851..6867    -  protein_bind   lac operator: The lac repressor binds to the lac operator to inhibit transcription in E. coli. This inhibition can be relieved by adding lactose or isopropyl-β-D-thiogalactopyranoside (IPTG). lac repressor encoded by lacI
   6875..6905    -  promoter       lac promoter: promoter for the E. coli lac operon
   6920..6941    -  protein_bind   CAP binding site: CAP binding activates transcription in the presence of cAMP. E. coli catabolite activator protein
   6954..7046    -  CDS            lacI (fragment): lac repressor; lacI; The lac repressor binds to the lac operator to inhibit transcription in E. coli. This inhibition can be relieved by adding lactose or isopropyl-β-D-thiogalactopyranoside (IPTG).
   7229..7817    -  rep_origin     ori: high-copy-number ColE1/pMB1/pBR322/pUC origin of replication
   7988..8848    -  CDS            AmpR: β-lactamase; bla; confers resistance to ampicillin, carbenicillin, and related antibiotics
   8849..8953    -  promoter       AmpR promoter: bla
   9004..9125    -  polyA_signal   SV40 poly(A) signal: SV40 polyadenylation signal
   9156..10181   -  CDS            HygR: aminoglycoside phosphotransferase from E. coli; aph(4)-Ia; confers resistance to hygromycin
  10199..479     -  promoter       PGK promoter (across the origin): mouse phosphoglycerate kinase 1 promoter
>Addgene plasmid #104409 | p-dCas9-HDAC1-Hygro | addgene full sequence | sequence record 204471 | Addgene NGS Result
AGAGGAGAACAGCGCGGCAGACGTGCGCTTTTGAAGCGTGCAGAATGCCGGGCCTCCGGAGGACCTTCGG
GCGCCCGCCCCGCCCCTGAGCCCGCCCCTGAGCCCGCCCCCGGACCCACCCCTTCCCAGCCTCTGAGCCC
AGAAAGCGAAGGAGCAAAGCTGCTATTGGCCGCTGCCCCAAAGGCCTACCCGCTTCCATTGCTCAGCGGT
GCTGTCCATCTGCACGAGACTAGTGAGACGTGCTACTTCCATTTGTCACGTCCTGCACGACGCGAGCTGC
GGGGCGGGGGGGAACTTCCTGACTAGGGGAGGAGTAGAAGGTGGCGCGAAGGGGCCACCAAAGAACGGAG
CCGGTTGGCGCCTACCGGTGGATGTGGAATGTGTGCGAGGCCAGAGGCCACTTGTGTAGCGCCAAGTGCC
CAGCGGGGCTGCTAAAGCGCATGCTCCAGACTGCCTTGGGAAAAGCGCCTCCCCTACCCGGTTGACATTG
ATTATTGACTAGTTATTAATAGTAATCAATTACGGGGTCATTAGTTCATAGCCCATATATGGAGTTCCGC
GTTACATAACTTACGGTAAATGGCCCGCCTGGCTGACCGCCCAACGACCCCCGCCCATTGACGTCAATAA
TGACGTATGTTCCCATAGTAACGCCAATAGGGACTTTCCATTGACGTCAATGGGTGGAGTATTTACGGTA
AACTGCCCACTTGGCAGTACATCAAGTGTATCATATGCCAAGTACGCCCCCTATTGACGTCAATGACGGT
AAATGGCCCGCCTGGCATTATGCCCAGTACATGACCTTATGGGACTTTCCTACTTGGCAGTACATCTACG
TATTAGTCATCGCTATTACCATGGTGATGCGGTTTTGGCAGTACATCAATGGGCGTGGATAGCGGTTTGA
CTCACGGGGATTTCCAAGTCTCCACCCCATTGACGTCAATGGGAGTTTGTTTTGGCACCAAAATCAACGG
GACTTTCCAAAATGTCGTAACAACTCCGCCCCATTGACGCAAATGGGCGGTAGGCGTGTACGGTGGGAGG
TCTATATAAGCAGAGCTGGTTTAGTGAACCGTCAGATCCGCTAGAGATCCGCGGCCGCTAATACGACTCA
CTATAGGGAGAGCCGCCACCATGGATAAAAAGTATTCTATTGGTTTAGCCATCGGCACTAATTCCGTTGG
ATGGGCTGTCATAACCGATGAATACAAAGTACCTTCAAAGAAATTTAAGGTGTTGGGGAACACAGACCGT
CATTCGATTAAAAAGAATCTTATCGGTGCCCTCCTATTCGATAGTGGCGAAACGGCAGAGGCGACTCGCC
TGAAACGAACCGCTCGGAGAAGGTATACACGTCGCAAGAACCGAATATGTTACTTACAAGAAATTTTTAG
CAATGAGATGGCCAAAGTTGACGATTCTTTCTTTCACCGTTTGGAAGAGTCCTTCCTTGTCGAAGAGGAC
AAGAAACATGAACGGCACCCCATCTTTGGAAACATAGTAGATGAGGTGGCATATCATGAAAAGTACCCAA
CGATTTATCACCTCAGAAAAAAGCTAGTTGACTCAACTGATAAAGCGGACCTGAGGTTAATCTACTTGGC
TCTTGCCCATATGATAAAGTTCCGTGGGCACTTTCTCATTGAGGGTGATCTAAATCCGGACAACTCGGAT
GTCGACAAACTGTTCATCCAGTTAGTACAAACCTATAATCAGTTGTTTGAAGAGAACCCTATAAATGCAA
GTGGCGTGGATGCGAAGGCTATTCTTAGCGCCCGCCTCTCTAAATCCCGACGGCTAGAAAACCTGATCGC
ACAATTACCCGGAGAGAAGAAAAATGGGTTGTTCGGTAACCTTATAGCGCTCTCACTAGGCCTGACACCA
AATTTTAAGTCGAACTTCGACTTAGCTGAAGATGCCAAATTGCAGCTTAGTAAGGACACGTACGATGACG
ATCTCGACAATCTACTGGCACAAATTGGAGATCAGTATGCGGACTTATTTTTGGCTGCCAAAAACCTTAG
CGATGCAATCCTCCTATCTGACATACTGAGAGTTAATACTGAGATTACCAAGGCGCCGTTATCCGCTTCA
ATGATCAAAAGGTACGATGAACATCACCAAGACTTGACACTTCTCAAGGCCCTAGTCCGTCAGCAACTGC
CTGAGAAATATAAGGAAATATTCTTTGATCAGTCGAAAAACGGGTACGCAGGTTATATTGACGGCGGAGC
GAGTCAAGAGGAATTCTACAAGTTTATCAAACCCATATTAGAGAAGATGGATGGGACGGAAGAGTTGCTT
GTAAAACTCAATCGCGAAGATCTACTGCGAAAGCAGCGGACTTTCGACAACGGTAGCATTCCACATCAAA
TCCACTTAGGCGAATTGCATGCTATACTTAGAAGGCAGGAGGATTTTTATCCGTTCCTCAAAGACAATCG
TGAAAAGATTGAGAAAATCCTAACCTTTCGCATACCTTACTATGTGGGACCCCTGGCCCGAGGGAACTCT
CGGTTCGCATGGATGACAAGAAAGTCCGAAGAAACGATTACTCCATGGAATTTTGAGGAAGTTGTCGATA
AAGGTGCGTCAGCTCAATCGTTCATCGAGAGGATGACCAACTTTGACAAGAATTTACCGAACGAAAAAGT
ATTGCCTAAGCACAGTTTACTTTACGAGTATTTCACAGTGTACAATGAACTCACGAAAGTTAAGTATGTC
ACTGAGGGCATGCGTAAACCCGCCTTTCTAAGCGGAGAACAGAAGAAAGCAATAGTAGATCTGTTATTCA
AGACCAACCGCAAAGTGACAGTTAAGCAATTGAAAGAGGACTACTTTAAGAAAATTGAATGCTTCGATTC
TGTCGAGATCTCCGGGGTAGAAGATCGATTTAATGCGTCACTTGGTACGTATCATGACCTCCTAAAGATA
ATTAAAGATAAGGACTTCCTGGATAACGAAGAGAATGAAGATATCTTAGAAGATATAGTGTTGACTCTTA
CCCTCTTTGAAGATCGGGAAATGATTGAGGAAAGACTAAAAACATACGCTCACCTGTTCGACGATAAGGT
TATGAAACAGTTAAAGAGGCGTCGCTATACGGGCTGGGGACGATTGTCGCGGAAACTTATCAACGGGATA
AGAGACAAGCAAAGTGGTAAAACTATTCTCGATTTTCTAAAGAGCGACGGCTTCGCCAATAGGAACTTTA
TGCAGCTGATCCATGATGACTCTTTAACCTTCAAAGAGGATATACAAAAGGCACAGGTTTCCGGACAAGG
GGACTCATTGCACGAACATATTGCGAATCTTGCTGGTTCGCCAGCCATCAAAAAGGGCATACTCCAGACA
GTCAAAGTAGTGGATGAGCTAGTTAAGGTCATGGGACGTCACAAACCGGAAAACATTGTAATCGAGATGG
CACGCGAAAATCAAACGACTCAGAAGGGGCAAAAAAACAGTCGAGAGCGGATGAAGAGAATAGAAGAGGG
TATTAAAGAACTGGGCAGCCAGATCTTAAAGGAGCATCCTGTGGAAAATACCCAATTGCAGAACGAGAAA
CTTTACCTCTATTACCTACAAAATGGAAGGGACATGTATGTTGATCAGGAACTGGACATAAACCGTTTAT
CTGATTACGACGTCGATGCCATTGTACCCCAATCCTTTTTGAAGGACGATTCAATCGACAATAAAGTGCT
TACACGCTCGGATAAGAACCGAGGGAAAAGTGACAATGTTCCAAGCGAGGAAGTCGTAAAGAAAATGAAG
AACTATTGGCGGCAGCTCCTAAATGCGAAACTGATAACGCAAAGAAAGTTCGATAACTTAACTAAAGCTG
AGAGGGGTGGCTTGTCTGAACTTGACAAGGCCGGATTTATTAAACGTCAGCTCGTGGAAACCCGCCAAAT
CACAAAGCATGTTGCACAGATACTAGATTCCCGAATGAATACGAAATACGACGAGAACGATAAGCTGATT
CGGGAAGTCAAAGTAATCACTTTAAAGTCAAAATTGGTGTCGGACTTCAGAAAGGATTTTCAATTCTATA
AAGTTAGGGAGATAAATAACTACCACCATGCGCACGACGCTTATCTTAATGCCGTCGTAGGGACCGCACT
CATTAAGAAATACCCGAAGCTAGAAAGTGAGTTTGTGTATGGTGATTACAAAGTTTATGACGTCCGTAAG
ATGATCGCGAAAAGCGAACAGGAGATAGGCAAGGCTACAGCCAAATACTTCTTTTATTCTAACATTATGA
ATTTCTTTAAGACGGAAATCACTCTGGCAAACGGAGAGATACGCAAACGACCTTTAATTGAAACCAATGG
GGAGACAGGTGAAATCGTATGGGATAAGGGCCGGGACTTCGCGACGGTGAGAAAAGTTTTGTCCATGCCC
CAAGTCAACATAGTAAAGAAAACTGAGGTGCAGACCGGAGGGTTTTCAAAGGAATCGATTCTTCCAAAAA
GGAATAGTGATAAGCTCATCGCTCGTAAAAAGGACTGGGACCCGAAAAAGTACGGTGGCTTCGATAGCCC
TACAGTTGCCTATTCTGTCCTAGTAGTGGCAAAAGTTGAGAAGGGAAAATCCAAGAAACTGAAGTCAGTC
AAAGAATTATTGGGGATAACGATTATGGAGCGCTCGTCTTTTGAAAAGAACCCCATCGACTTCCTTGAGG
CGAAAGGTTACAAGGAAGTAAAAAAGGATCTCATAATTAAACTACCAAAGTATAGTCTGTTTGAGTTAGA
AAATGGCCGAAAACGGATGTTGGCTAGCGCCGGAGAGCTTCAAAAGGGGAACGAACTCGCACTACCGTCT
AAATACGTGAATTTCCTGTATTTAGCGTCCCATTACGAGAAGTTGAAAGGTTCACCTGAAGATAACGAAC
AGAAGCAACTTTTTGTTGAGCAGCACAAACATTATCTCGACGAAATCATAGAGCAAATTTCGGAATTCAG
TAAGAGAGTCATCCTAGCTGATGCCAATCTGGACAAAGTATTAAGCGCATACAACAAGCACAGGGATAAA
CCCATACGTGAGCAGGCGGAAAATATTATCCATTTGTTTACTCTTACCAACCTCGGCGCTCCAGCCGCAT
TCAAGTATTTTGACACAACGATAGATCGCAAACGATACACTTCTACCAAGGAGGTGCTAGACGCGACACT
GATTCACCAATCCATCACGGGATTATATGAAACTCGGATAGATTTGTCACAGCTTGGGGGTGACGGATCC
CCCAAGAAGAAGAGGAAAGTCTCGAGCGACTACAAAGACCATGACGGTGATTATAAAGATCATGACATCG
ATTACAAGGATGACGATGACAAGGCTGCAGGAGGCGGAGGTAGCACGCAGGGCACCCGGAGGAAAGTCTG
TTACTACTACGACGGGGATGTTGGAAATTACTATTATGGACAAGGCCACCCAATGAAGCCTCACCGAATC
CGCATGACTCATAATTTGCTGCTCAACTATGGTCTCTACCGAAAAATGGAAATCTATCGCCCTCACAAAG
CCAATGCTGAGGAGATGACCAAGTACCACAGCGATGACTACATTAAATTCTTGCGCTCCATCCGTCCAGA
TAACATGTCGGAGTACAGCAAGCAGATGCAGAGATTCAACGTTGGTGAGGACTGTCCAGTATTCGATGGC
CTGTTTGAGTTCTGTCAGTTGTCTACTGGTGGTTCTGTGGCAAGTGCTGTGAAACTTAATAAGCAGCAGA
CGGACATCGCTGTGAATTGGGCTGGGGGCCTGCACCATGCAAAGAAGTCCGAGGCATCTGGCTTCTGTTA
CGTCAATGATATCGTCTTGGCCATCCTGGAACTGCTAAAGTATCACCAGAGGGTGCTGTACATTGACATT
GATATTCACCATGGTGACGGCGTGGAAGAGGCCTTCTACACCACGGACCGGGTCATGACTGTGTCCTTTC
ATAAGTATGGAGAGTACTTCCCAGGAACTGGGGACCTACGGGATATCGGGGCTGGCAAAGGCAAGTATTA
TGCTGTTAACTACCCGCTCCGAGACGGGATTGATGACGAGTCCTATGAGGCCATTTTCAAGCCGGTCATG
TCCAAAGTAATGGAGATGTTCCAGCCTAGTGCGGTGGTCTTACAGTGTGGCTCAGACTCCCTATCTGGGG
ATCGGTTAGGTTGCTTCAATCTAACTATCAAAGGACACGCCAAGTGTGTGGAATTTGTCAAGAGCTTTAA
CCTGCCTATGCTGATGCTGGGAGGCGGTGGTTACACCATTCGTAACGTTGCCCGGTGCTGGACATATGAG
ACAGCTGTGGCCCTGGATACGGAGATCCCTAATGAGCTTCCATACAATGACTACTTTGAATACTTTGGAC
CAGATTTCAAGCTCCACATCAGTCCTTCCAATATGACTAACCAGAACACGAATGAGTACCTGGAGAAGAT
CAAACAGCGACTGTTTGAGAACCTTAGAATGCTGCCGCACGCACCTGGGGTCCAAATGCAGGCGATTTGA
AAACCCGCTGATCAGCCTCGACTGTGCCTTCTAGTTGCCAGCCATCTGTTGTTTGCCCCTCCCCCGTGCC
TTCCTTGACCCTGGAAGGTGCCACTCCCACTGTCCTTTCCTAATAAAATGAGGAAATTGCATCGCATTGT
CTGAGTAGGTGTCATTCTATTCTGGGGGGTGGGGTGGGGCAGGACAGCAAGGGGGAGGATTGGGAAGACA
ATAGCAGGCATGCTGGGGATGCGGTGGGCTCTATGGCTTCTGAGGCGGAAAGAACCAGCTGGGGCTCGAT
ACCGTCGACCTCTAGCTAGAGCTTGGCGTAATCATGGTCATAGCTGTTTCCTGTGTGAAATTGTTATCCG
CTCACAATTCCACACAACATACGAGCCGGAAGCATAAAGTGTAAAGCCTAGGGTGCCTAATGAGTGAGCT
AACTCACATTAATTGCGTTGCGCTCACTGCCCGCTTTCCAGTCGGGAAACCTGTCGTGCCAGCTGCATTA
ATGAATCGGCCAACGCGCGGGGAGAGGCGGTTTGCGTATTGGGCGCTCTTCCGCTTCCTCGCTCACTGAC
TCGCTGCGCTCGGTCGTTCGGCTGCGGCGAGCGGTATCAGCTCACTCAAAGGCGGTAATACGGTTATCCA
CAGAATCAGGGGATAACGCAGGAAAGAACATGTGAGCAAAAGGCCAGCAAAAGGCCAGGAACCGTAAAAA
GGCCGCGTTGCTGGCGTTTTTCCATAGGCTCCGCCCCCCTGACGAGCATCACAAAAATCGACGCTCAAGT
CAGAGGTGGCGAAACCCGACAGGACTATAAAGATACCAGGCGTTTCCCCCTGGAAGCTCCCTCGTGCGCT
CTCCTGTTCCGACCCTGCCGCTTACCGGATACCTGTCCGCCTTTCTCCCTTCGGGAAGCGTGGCGCTTTC
TCATAGCTCACGCTGTAGGTATCTCAGTTCGGTGTAGGTCGTTCGCTCCAAGCTGGGCTGTGTGCACGAA
CCCCCCGTTCAGCCCGACCGCTGCGCCTTATCCGGTAACTATCGTCTTGAGTCCAACCCGGTAAGACACG
ACTTATCGCCACTGGCAGCAGCCACTGGTAACAGGATTAGCAGAGCGAGGTATGTAGGCGGTGCTACAGA
GTTCTTGAAGTGGTGGCCTAACTACGGCTACACTAGAAGAACAGTATTTGGTATCTGCGCTCTGCTGAAG
CCAGTTACCTTCGGAAAAAGAGTTGGTAGCTCTTGATCCGGCAAACAAACCACCGCTGGTAGCGGTGGTT
TTTTTGTTTGCAAGCAGCAGATTACGCGCAGAAAAAAAGGATCTCAAGAAGATCCTTTGATCTTTTCTAC
GGGGTCTGACGCTCAGTGGAACGAAAACTCACGTTAAGGGATTTTGGTCATGAGATTATCAAAAAGGATC
TTCACCTAGATCCTTTTAAATTAAAAATGAAGTTTTAAATCAATCTAAAGTATATATGAGTAAACTTGGT
CTGACAGTTACCAATGCTTAATCAGTGAGGCACCTATCTCAGCGATCTGTCTATTTCGTTCATCCATAGT
TGCCTGACTCCCCGTCGTGTAGATAACTACGATACGGGAGGGCTTACCATCTGGCCCCAGTGCTGCAATG
ATACCGCGAGACCCACGCTCACCGGCTCCAGATTTATCAGCAATAAACCAGCCAGCCGGAAGGGCCGAGC
GCAGAAGTGGTCCTGCAACTTTATCCGCCTCCATCCAGTCTATTAATTGTTGCCGGGAAGCTAGAGTAAG
TAGTTCGCCAGTTAATAGTTTGCGCAACGTTGTTGCCATTGCTACAGGCATCGTGGTGTCACGCTCGTCG
TTTGGTATGGCTTCATTCAGCTCCGGTTCCCAACGATCAAGGCGAGTTACATGATCCCCCATGTTGTGCA
AAAAAGCGGTTAGCTCCTTCGGTCCTCCGATCGTTGTCAGAAGTAAGTTGGCCGCAGTGTTATCACTCAT
GGTTATGGCAGCACTGCATAATTCTCTTACTGTCATGCCATCCGTAAGATGCTTTTCTGTGACTGGTGAG
TACTCAACCAAGTCATTCTGAGAATAGTGTATGCGGCGACCGAGTTGCTCTTGCCCGGCGTCAATACGGG
ATAATACCGCGCCACATAGCAGAACTTTAAAAGTGCTCATCATTGGAAAACGTTCTTCGGGGCGAAAACT
CTCAAGGATCTTACCGCTGTTGAGATCCAGTTCGATGTAACCCACTCGTGCACCCAACTGATCTTCAGCA
TCTTTTACTTTCACCAGCGTTTCTGGGTGAGCAAAAACAGGAAGGCAAAATGCCGCAAAAAAGGGAATAA
GGGCGACACGGAAATGTTGAATACTCATACTCTTCCTTTTTCAATATTATTGAAGCATTTATCAGGGTTA
TTGTCTCATGAGCGGATACATATTTGAATGTATTTAGAAAAATAAACAAATAGGGGTTCCGCGCACATTT
CCCCGAAAAGTGCCACCTGACGTCGACGGGTATACAGACATGATAAGATACATTGATGAGTTTGGACAAA
CCACAACTAGAATGCAGTGAAAAAAATGCTTTATTTGTGAAATTTGTGATGCTATTGCTTTATTTGTAAC
CATTATAAGCTGCAATAAACAAGTTGGGGTGGGCGAAGAACTCTCGGCATCTACTCTATTCCTTTGCCCT
CGGACGAGTGCTGGGGCGTCGGTTTCCACTATCGGCGAGTACTTCTACACAGCCATCGGTCCAGACGGCC
GCGCTTCTGCGGGCGATTTGTGTACGCCCGACAGTCCCGGCTCCGGATCGGACGATTGCGTCGCATCGAC
CCTGCGCCCAAGCTGCATCATCGAAATTGCCGTCAACCAAGCTCTGATAGAGTTGGTCAAGACCAATGCG
GAGCATATACGCCCGGAGCCGCGGCGATCCTGCAAGCTCCGGATGCCTCCGCTCGAAGTAGCGCGTCTGC
TGCTCCATACAAGCCAACCACGGCCTCCAGAAGAAGATGTTGGCGACCTCGTATTGGGAATCCCCGAACA
TCGCCTCGCTCCAGTCAATGACCGCTGTTATGCGGCCATTGTCCGTCAGGACATTGTTGGAGCCGAAATC
CGCGTGCACGAGGTGCCGGACTTCGGGGCAGTCCTCGGCCCAAAGCATCAGCTCATCGAGAGCCTGCGCG
ACGGACGCACTGACGGTGTCGTCCATCACAGTTTGCCAGTGATACACATGGGGATCAGCAATCGCGCATA
TGAAATCACGCCATGTAGTGTATTGACCGATTCCTTGCGGTCCGAATGGGCCGAACCCGCTCGTCTGGCT
AAGATCGGCCGCAGCGATCGCATCCATGGCCTCCGCGACCGGCTGCAGAACAGCGGGCAGTTCGGTTTCA
GGCAGGTCTTGCAACGTGACACCCTGTGCACGGCGGGAGATGCAATAGGTCAGGCTCTCGCTGAATTCCC
CAATGTCAAGCACTTCCGGAATCGGGAGCGCGGCCGATGCAAAGTGCCGATAAACATAACGATCTTTGTA
GAAACCATCGGCGCAGCTATTTACCCGCAGGACATATCCACGCCCTCCTACATCGAAGCTGAAAGCACGA
GATTCTTCGCCCTCCGAGAGCTGCATCAGGTCGGAGACGCTGTCGAACTTTTCGATCAGAAACTTCTCGA
CAGACGTCGCGGTGAGTTCAGGCTTTTTCATGGTGGCGGGATGCAGGTCGAAAGGCCCGGAGATGAGGA
